Addgene plasmid #55389: mCerulean-Rab7a-7
Purpose: Localization: Ras GTPase, Excitation: 433, Emission: 475
Depositing lab: Michael Davidson.
Backbone
  Vector backbone: mCerulean
  Backbone size w/o insert (bp): 4750
  Vector type: Mammalian Expression
  Selectable markers: Neomycin (select with G418)
Growth in bacteria
  Bacterial resistance: Kanamycin, 50 μg/mL
  Growth temperature: 37°C
  Growth strain: DH5alpha
  Copy number: High Copy
Gene/Insert
  Gene/Insert name: Rab7a (alt name: NM_004637.5)
  Species: H. sapiens (human)
  Entrez Gene: RAB7A (a.k.a. CMT2B, PRO2706, RAB7)
  Promoter: CMV
  Tag / fusion protein: mCerulean (N terminal on backbone)
  Cloning method: Unknown
  Sequencing primers: 5′ CMV-F; 3′ SV40pA-R
Terms and licenses: Academic/Nonprofit Terms; Industry Terms: Not Available to Industry
Depositor comments: . Excitation = 433; Emission = 475
How to cite: mCerulean-Rab7a-7 was a gift from Michael Davidson (Addgene plasmid # 55389 ; http://n2t.net/addgene:55389 ; RRID:Addgene_55389)
