[The description below was written by a language model from this plasmid's Addgene catalogue record and pLannotate feature annotations shown in this document.]
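Description:
mCerulean-Rab7a-7 is a mammalian expression plasmid built on an mCerulean C1-style backbone that produces human RAB7A fused at its N-terminus to the cyan fluorescent protein mCerulean. The sequenced record is 5,316 nt. In bacteria it replicates from a high-copy ColE1/pUC-type origin and is selected with kanamycin. The same Tn5 NeoR/KanR (aminoglycoside phosphotransferase) gene is preceded by both a bacterial bla-type promoter and the SV40 enhancer/early promoter and followed by an HSV TK polyadenylation signal, so it also confers G418 resistance for selecting stably transfected mammalian cells. An f1 origin is present as well, a standard element that allows single-stranded DNA production. The short ble, bGH poly(A) and SV40 large T antigen fragments in the feature table are partial matches rather than functional units.

The expression cassette is driven by the human CMV immediate-early enhancer and promoter. It reads through the mCerulean coding sequence, a short remnant of the multiple cloning site that acts as a linker, and the RAB7A open reading frame, and ends at an SV40 polyadenylation signal. Placing the fluorescent protein at the N-terminus leaves the C-terminus of the GTPase free, which for Rab proteins is generally the end that carries the lipid modification needed for membrane attachment. RAB7A is a small GTPase that governs early-to-late endosome maturation, endosome positioning and endosome-to-lysosome transport. The fusion therefore serves as a live-cell localization marker for these compartments, imaged with excitation near 433 nm and emission near 475 nm. The cloning method is not recorded.
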