Features (pLannotate 1.2.2; 15 found; start..end, strand, type, name):
     10..367     -  promoter       SV40 promoter: SV40 enhancer and early promoter
    369..473     -  promoter       AmpR promoter: bla
    500..928     +  rep_origin     f1 ori (sequence partly withheld): f1 bacteriophage origin of replication; arrow indicates direction of (+) strand synthesis
    962..1083    -  polyA_signal   SV40 poly(A) signal: SV40 polyadenylation signal
   1106..1190    -  CDS            large T antigen (fragment): large T antigen from SV40 (simian virus 40)
   1216..1836    -  CDS            RAB7A: RAB7A_HUMAN - Also known as RAB7. Experimental evidence at protein level: Swiss-Prot protein existence level 1. Small GTPase which cycles between active GTP-bound and inactive GDP-bound states. In its active state, binds to a variety of effector proteins playing a key role in the regulation of endo- lysosomal trafficking. Governs early-to-late endosomal maturation, microtubule minus-end as well as plus-end directed endosomal migration and positioning, and endosome-lysosome transport through different protein-protein interaction cascades. Plays a central role, not only in endosomal traffic, but
   1838..1857    -  misc_feature   MCS (fragment): multiple cloning site
   1858..2574    -  CDS            mCerulean: mCerulean is a basic (constitutively fluorescent) cyan fluorescent protein published in 2005, derived from Aequorea victoria. It is reported to be a very rapidly-maturing monomer.
   2619..2822    -  promoter       CMV promoter: human cytomegalovirus (CMV) immediate early promoter
   2823..3126    -  enhancer       CMV enhancer: human cytomegalovirus immediate early enhancer
   3301..3889    -  rep_origin     ori: high-copy-number ColE1/pMB1/pBR322/pUC origin of replication
   4111..4127    +  polyA_signal   bGH poly(A) signal (fragment): bovine growth hormone polyadenylation signal
   4218..4265    -  polyA_signal   HSV TK poly(A) signal: herpes simplex virus thymidine kinase polyadenylation signal (Cole and Stacy, 1985)
   4324..4476    -  CDS            ble (fragment): BLE_KLEPN - Experimental evidence at protein level: Swiss-Prot protein existence level 1. Binding protein with a strong affinity to the bleomycin family of antibiotics. Binds to CL990; an antimitotic-antibiotic compound. From Klebsiella pneumoniae.
   4497..5291    -  CDS            NeoR/KanR: aminoglycoside phosphotransferase from Tn5; aph(3')-II (or nptII); confers resistance to neomycin, kanamycin, and G418 (Geneticin®)
>Addgene plasmid #55389 | mCerulean-Rab7a-7 | addgene full sequence | sequence record 457779 | Addgene NGS Result
TGATCGATCTTTGCAAAAGCCTAGGCCTCCAAAAAAGCCTCCTCACTACTTCTGGAATAGCTCAGAGGCC
GAGGCGGCCTCGGCCTCTGCATAAATAAAAAAAATTAGTCAGCCATGGGGCGGAGAATGGGCGGAACTGG
GCGGAGTTAGGGGCGGGATGGGCGGAGTTAGGGGCGGGACTATGGTTGCTGACTAATTGAGATGCATGCT
TTGCATACTTCTGCCTGCTGGGGAGCCTGGGGACTTTCCACACCTGGTTGCTGACTAATTGAGATGCATG
CTTTGCATACTTCTGCCTGCTGGGGAGCCTGGGGACTTTCCACACCCTAACTGACACACATTCCACAGCT
GGTTCTTTCCGCCTCAGGACTCTTCCTTTTTCAATATTATTGAAGCATTTATCAGGGTTATTGTCTCATG
AGCGGATACATATTTGAATGTATTTAGAAAAATAAACAAATAGGGGTTCCGCGCACATTTCCCCGAAAAG
TGCCACCTG
[124 nt withheld, positions 500-623]
C
[91 nt withheld, positions 625-715]
A
[49 nt withheld, positions 717-765]
CCTTTGACGTTGGAGTCCACGTTCTTT
[37 nt withheld, positions 793-829]
ACCCTATCTCGGTCTATTCTTTTGATTTATAAGGGATTTTGCCGATTTCGGCCTATTGGTTAAAAAATGA
GCTGATTTAACAAAAATTTAACGCGAATTTTAACAAAATATTAACGCTTACAATTTACGCGTTAAGATAC
ATTGATGAGTTTGGACAAACCACAACTAGAATGCAGTGAAAAAAATGCTTTATTTGTGAAATTTGTGATG
CTATTGCTTTATTTGTAACCATTATAAGCTGCAATAAACAAGTTAACAACAACAATTGCATTCATTTTAT
GTTTCAGGTTCAGGGGGAGGTGTGGGAGGTTTTTTAAAGCAAGTAAAACCTCTACAAATGTGGTATGGCT
GATTATGATCAGTTATCTAGATCCGGTGGATCCTCAGCAACTGCAGCTTTCTGCCGAGGCCTTGGCCCGG
TCATTCTTGTCCAGTTTGATAGGTTCAGGAAATTCGTTGTACAGCTCCACCTCCGTTTCCTGCTTAAGTG
CATTCCGTGCAATCGTCTGGAACGCCTGCTCCACGTTGATGGCCTCCTTGGCACTGGTCTCAAAGTAGGG
AATGTTGTTTTTGCTGTAGCACCAGGCCTGTGCCCGCTTTGTGGCCACTTGTCTGTTTTCGAGGTCAATC
TTGTTTCCCAACACAACAAATGGGAAGTTTTCAGGATCTCGGGGACTGGCCTGGATGAGAAACTCATCTC
TCCAGCTATCTAGGGTTTTGAATGTGTTGGGGGCAGTCACATCAAATACCAGAACGCAGCAGTCTGCACC
TCTGTAGAAGGCCACACCGAGAGACTGGAACCGTTCCTGTCCTGCTGTGTCCCATATCTGCATTGTGACT
AGCCTGTCATCCACCATCACCTCCTTGGTCAGAAAGTCAGCTCCTATTGTGGCTTTGTACTGATTGCTGA
ATTTCTTATTCACATACTGGTTCATGAGTGATGTCTTCCCGACTCCAGAATCTCCCAGGATGATAACCTT
CAGCAACACTTTCTTCCTAGAGGTCATGGCTCGAGATCTGAGTCCGGACTTGTACAGCTCGTCCATGCCG
AGAGTGATCCCGGCGGCGGTCACGAACTCCAGCAGGACCATGTGATCGCGCTTCTCGTTGGGGTCTTTGC
TCAGCTTGGACTGGGTGCTCAGGTAGTGGTTGTCGGGCAGCAGCACGGGGCCGTCGCCGATGGGGGTGTT
CTGCTGGTAGTGGTCGGCGAGCTGCACGCTGCCGTCCTCGATGTTGTGGCGGATCTTGAAGTTGGCCTTG
ATGCCGTTCTTCTGCTTGTCGGCGGTGATATAGACGTTGTCGCTGATGGCGTTGTACTCCAGCTTGTGCC
CCAGGATGTTGCCGTCCTCCTTGAAGTCGATGCCCTTCAGCTCGATGCGGTTCACCAGGGTGTCGCCCTC
GAACTTCACCTCGGCGCGGGTCTTGTAGTTGCCGTCGTCCTTGAAGAAGATGGTGCGCTCCTGGACGTAG
CCTTCGGGCATGGCGGACTTGAAGAAGTCGTGCTGCTTCATGTGGTCGGGGTAGCGGGCGAAGCACTGCA
CGCCCCAGGTCAGGGTGGTCACGAGGGTGGGCCAGGGCACGGGCAGCTTGCCGGTGGTGCAGATGAACTT
CAGGGTCAGCTTGCCGTAGGTGGCATCGCCCTCGCCCTCGCCGGACACGCTGAACTTGTGGCCGTTTACG
TCGCCGTCCAGCTCGACCAGGATGGGCACCACCCCGGTGAACAGCTCCTCGCCCTTGCTCACCATGGTGG
CGACCGGTAGCGCTAGCGGATCTGACGGTTCACTAAACCAGCTCTGCTTATATAGACCTCCCACCGTACA
CGCCTACCGCCCATTTGCGTCAATGGGGCGGAGTTGTTACGACATTTTGGAAAGTCCCGTTGATTTTGGT
GCCAAAACAAACTCCCATTGACGTCAATGGGGTGGAGACTTGGAAATCCCCGTGAGTCAAACCGCTATCC
ACGCCCATTGATGTACTGCCAAAACCGCATCACCATGGTAATAGCGATGACTAATACGTAGATGTACTGC
CAAGTAGGAAAGTCCCATAAGGTCATGTACTGGGCATAATGCCAGGCGGGCCATTTACCGTCATTGACGT
CAATAGGGGGCGTACTTGGCATATGATACACTTGATGTACTGCCAAGTGGGCAGTTTACCGTAAATACTC
CACCCATTGACGTCAATGGAAAGTCCCTATTGGCGTTACTATGGGAACATACGTCATTATTGACGTCAAT
GGGCGGGGGTCGTTGGGCGGTCAGCCAGGCGGGCCATTTACCGTAAGTTATGTAACGCGGAACTCCATAT
ATGGGCTATGAACTAATGACCCCGTAATTGATTACTATTAATAACTAATGCATGGCGGTAATACGGTTAT
CCACAGAATCAGGGGATAACGCAGGAAAGAACATGTGAGCAAAAGGCCAGCAAAAGGCCAGGAACCGTAA
AAAGGCCGCGTTGCTGGCGTTTTTCCATAGGCTCCGCCCCCCTGACGAGCATCACAAAAATCGACGCTCA
AGTCAGAGGTGGCGAAACCCGACAGGACTATAAAGATACCAGGCGTTTCCCCCTGGAAGCTCCCTCGTGC
GCTCTCCTGTTCCGACCCTGCCGCTTACCGGATACCTGTCCGCCTTTCTCCCTTCGGGAAGCGTGGCGCT
TTCTCATAGCTCACGCTGTAGGTATCTCAGTTCGGTGTAGGTCGTTCGCTCCAAGCTGGGCTGTGTGCAC
GAACCCCCCGTTCAGCCCGACCGCTGCGCCTTATCCGGTAACTATCGTCTTGAGTCCAACCCGGTAAGAC
ACGACTTATCGCCACTGGCAGCAGCCACTGGTAACAGGATTAGCAGAGCGAGGTATGTAGGCGGTGCTAC
AGAGTTCTTGAAGTGGTGGCCTAACTACGGCTACACTAGAAGAACAGTATTTGGTATCTGCGCTCTGCTG
AAGCCAGTTACCTTCGGAAAAAGAGTTGGTAGCTCTTGATCCGGCAAACAAACCACCGCTGGTAGCGGTG
GTTTTTTTGTTTGCAAGCAGCAGATTACGCGCAGAAAAAAAGGATCTCAAGAAGATCCTTTGATCTTTTC
TACGGGGTCTGACGCTCAGTGGAACGAAAACTCACGTTAAGGGATTTTGGTCATGAGATTATCAAAAAGG
ATCTTCACCTAGATCCTTTTAAATTAAAAATGAAGTTTTAAATCAATCTAAAGTATATATGAGTAACCTG
AGGCTATGGCAGGGCCTGCCGCCCCGACGTTGGCTGCGAGCCCTGGGCCTTCACCCGAACTTGGGGGGTG
GGGTGGGGAAAAGGAAGAAACGCGGGCGTATTGGCCCCAATGGGGTCTCGGTGGGGTATCGACAGAGTGC
CAGCCCTGGGACCGAACCCCGCGTTTATGAACAAACGACCCAACACCGTGCGTTTTATTCTGTCTTTTTA
TTGCCGTCATAGCGCGGGTTCCTTCCGGTATTGTCTCCTTCCGTGTTTCAGTTAGCCTCCCCCTAGGGTG
GGCGAAGAACTCCAGCATGAGATCCCCGCGCTGGAGGATCATCCAGCCGGCGTCCCGGAAAACGATTCCG
AAGCCCAACCTTTCATAGAAGGCGGCGGTGGAATCGAAATCTCGTGATGGCAGGTTGGGCGTCGCTTGGT
CGGTCATTTCGAACCCCAGAGTCCCGCTCAGAAGAACTCGTCAAGAAGGCGATAGAAGGCGATGCGCTGC
GAATCGGGAGCGGCGATACCGTAAAGCACGAGGAAGCGGTCAGCCCATTCGCCGCCAAGCTCTTCAGCAA
TATCACGGGTAGCCAACGCTATGTCCTGATAGCGGTCCGCCACACCCAGCCGGCCACAGTCGATGAATCC
AGAAAAGCGGCCATTTTCCACCATGATATTCGGCAAGCAGGCATCGCCATGGGTCACGACGAGATCCTCG
CCGTCGGGCATGCTCGCCTTGAGCCTGGCGAACAGTTCGGCTGGCGCGAGCCCCTGATGCTCTTCGTCCA
GATCATCCTGATCGACAAGACCGGCTTCCATCCGAGTACGTGCTCGCTCGATGCGATGTTTCGCTTGGTG
GTCGAATGGGCAGGTAGCCGGATCAAGCGTATGCAGCCGCCGCATTGCATCAGCCATGATGGATACTTTC
TCGGCAGGAGCAAGGTGAGATGACAGGAGATCCTGCCCCGGCACTTCGCCCAATAGCAGCCAGTCCCTTC
CCGCTTCAGTGACAACGTCGAGCACAGCTGCGCAAGGAACGCCCGTCGTGGCCAGCCACGATAGCCGCGC
TGCCTCGTCTTGCAGTTCATTCAGGGCACCGGACAGGTCGGTCTTGACAAAAAGAACCGGGCGCCCCTGC
GCTGACAGCCGGAACACGGCGGCATCAGAGCAGCCGATTGTCTGTTGTGCCCAGTCATAGCCGAATAGCC
TCTCCACCCAAGCGGCCGGAGAACCTGCGTGCAATCCATCTTGTTCAATCATGCGAAACGATCCTCATCC
TGTCTCT
