>Addgene plasmid #55389 | mCerulean-Rab7a-7 | addgene partial sequence | sequence record 104283 | EGFP-C 5'-CATGGTCCTGCTGGAGTTCGTG-3'
ACGAGCTGTACAAGTCCGGACTCAGATCTCGAGCCATGACCTCTAGGAAGAAAGTGTTGCTGAAGGTTAT
CATCCTGGGAGATTCTGGAGTCGGGAAGACATCACTCATGAACCAGTATGTGAATAAGAAATTCAGCAAT
CAGTACAAAGCCACAATAGGAGCTGACTTTCTGACCAAGGAGGTGATGGTGGATGACAGGCTAGTCACAA
TGCAGATATGGGACACAGCAGGACAGGAACGGTTCCAGTCTCTCGGTGTGGCCTTCTACAGAGGTGCAGA
CTGCTGCGTTCTGGTATTTGATGTGACTGCCCCCAACACATTCAAAACCCTAGATAGCTGGAGAGATGAG
TTTCTCATCCAGGCCAGTCCCCGAGATCCTGAAAACTTCCCATTTGTTGTGTTGGGAAACAAGATTGACC
TCGAAAACAGACAAGTGGCCACAAAGCGGGCACAGGCCTGGTGCTACAGCAAAAACAACATTCCCTACTT
TGAGACCAGTGCCAAGGAGGCCATCAACGTGGAGCAGGCGTTCCAGACGATTGCACGGAATGCACTTAAG
CAGGAAACGGAGGTGGAGCTGTACAACGAATTTCCTGAACCTATCAAACTGGACAAGAATGACCGGGCCA
AGGCCTCGGCAGAAAGCTGCAGTTGCTGAGGATCCACCGGATCTAGATAACTGATCATAATCAGCCATAC
CACATTTGTAGAGGTTTTACTTGCTTTAAAAAACCTCCCACACCTCCCCCTGAACCTGAAACATAAAATG
AATGCAATTGTTGTTGTTAACTTGTTTATTGCAGCTTATAATGGTTACAAATAAAGCAATAGCATCACAA
