>Addgene plasmid #55389 | mCerulean-Rab7a-7 | analyzer sequence | sequence record 85793
GACGTCAGATCCGCTAGCGCTACCGGTCGCCACCATGGTGAGCAAGGGCGAGGAGCTGTTCACCGGGGTG
GTGCCCATCCTGGTCGAGCTGGACGGCGACGTAAACGGCCACAAGTTCAGCGTGTCCGGCGAGGGCGAGG
GCGATGCCACCTACGGCAAGCTGACCCTGAAGTTCATCTGCACCACCGGCAAGCTGCCCGTGCCCTGGCC
CACCCTCGTGACCACCCTGACCTGGGGCGTGCAGTGCTTCGCCCGCTACCCCGACCACATGAAGCAGCAC
GACTTCTTCAAGTCCGCCATGCCCGAAGGCTACGTCCAGGAGCGCACCATCTTCTTCAAGGACGACGGCA
ACTACAAGACCCGCGCCGAGGTGAAGTTCGAGGGCGACACCCTGGTGAACCGCATCGAGCTGAAGGGCAT
CGACTTCAAGGAGGACGGCAACATCCTGGGGCACAAGCTGGAGTACAACGCCATCAGCGACAACGTCTAT
ATCACCGCCGACAAGCAGAAGAACGGCATCAAGGCCAACTTCAAGATCCGCCACAACATCGAGGACGGCA
GCGTGCAGCTCGCCGACCACTACCAGCAGAACACCCCCATCGGCGACGGCCCCGTGCTGCTGCCCGACAA
CCACTACCTGAGCACCCAGTCCAAGCTGAGCAAAGACCCCAACGAGAAGCGCGATCACATGGTCCTGCTG
GAGTTCGTGACCGCCGCCGGGATCACTCTCGGCATGGACGAGCTGTACAAGTCCGGACTCAGATCTCGAG
CCATGACCTCTAGGAAGAAAGTGTTGCTGAAGGTTATCATCCTGGGAGATTCTGGAGTCGGGAAGACATC
ACTCATGAACCAGTATGTGAATAAGAAATTCAGCAATCAGTACAAAGCCACAATAGGAGCTGACTTTCTG
ACCAAGGAGGTGATGGTGGATGACAGGCTAGTCACAATGCAGATATGGGACACAGCAGGACAGGAACGGT
TCCAGTCTCTCGGTGTGGCCTTCTACAGAGGTGCAGACTGCTGCGTTCTGGTATTTGATGTGACTGCCCC
CAACACATTCAAAACCCTAGATAGCTGGAGAGATGAGTTTCTCATCCAGGCCAGTCCCCGAGATCCTGAA
AACTTCCCATTTGTTGTGTTGGGAAACAAGATTGACCTCGAAAACAGACAAGTGGCCACAAAGCGGGCAC
AGGCCTGGTGCTACAGCAAAAACAACATTCCCTACTTTGAGACCAGTGCCAAGGAGGCCATCAACGTGGA
GCAGGCGTTCCAGACGATTGCACGGAATGCACTTAAGCAGGAAACGGAGGTGGAGCTGTACAACGAATTT
CCTGAACCTATCAAACTGGACAAGAATGACCGGGCCAAGGCCTCGGCAGAAAGCTGCAGTTGCTGAGGAT
CCACCGGATCTAGATAACTGATCATAATCAGCCATACCACATTGAGAA
